Addgene plasmid #224031: AiP13584 - pAAV-AiE0475m_3xC2-minBG-SYFP2-WPRE3-BGHpA (Alias: CN3584)
Purpose: AiE0475m_3xC2 is an enhancer sequence, designed to drive AAV-mediated transgene expression in cortical Chandelier cells
Depositing lab: Allen Institute for Brain Science & Jonathan Ting. Depositing organization: Allen Institute. Publication: A suite of enhancer AAVs and transgenic mouse lines for genetic access to cortical cell types. Ben-Simon Y, Hooper M, Narayan S, Daigle TL, Dwivedi D, Way SW, Oster A, Stafford DA, Mich JK, Taormina MJ, Martinez RA, Opitz-Araya X, Roth JR, Alexander JR, Allen S, Amster A, Arbuckle J, Ayala A, Baker PM, Bakken TE, Barcelli T, Barta S, Bendrick J, Bertagnolli D, Bielstein C, Bishwakarma P, Bowlus J, Boyer G, Brouner K, Casian B, Casper T, Chakka AB, Chakrabarty R, Chance RK, Chavan S, Clark M, Colbert K, Collman F, Daniel S, Departee M, DiValentin P, Donadio N, Dotson N, Egdorf T, Fliss T, Gabitto M, Garcia J, Gary A, Gasperini M, Gloe J, Goldy J, Gore BB, Graybuck L, Greisman N, Haeseleer F, Halterman C, Haradon Z, Hastings SD, Helback O, Ho W, Hockemeyer D, Huang C, Huff S, Hunker A, Johansen N, Jones D, Juneau Z, Kalmbach B, Kannan M, Khem S, Kussick E, Kutsal R, Larsen R, Lee C, Lee AY, Leibly M, Lenz GH, Li S, Liang E, Lusk N, Madigan Z, Malloy J, Malone J, McCue R, Melchor J, Mollenkopf T, Moosman S, Morin E, Newman D, Ng L, Ngo K, Omstead V, Otto S, Oyama A, Pena N, Pham T, Phillips E, Pom CA, Potekhina L, Ransford S, Ray PL, Rette D, Reynoldson C, Rimorin C, Rocha D, Ruiz A, Sanchez REA, Sawyer L, Sedeno-Cortes A, Sevigny JP, Shapovalova N, Shepard N, Shulga L, Sigler AR, Siverts L, Soliman S, Somasundaram S, Staats B, Stewart K, Szelenyi E, Tieu M, Trader C, Tran A, van Velthoven CTJ, Walker M, Wang Y, Weed N, Wirthlin M, Wood T, Wynalda B, Yao Z, Zhou T, Ariza J, Dee N, Reding M, Ronellenfitch K, Mufti S, Sunkin SM, Smith KA, Esposito L, Waters J, Thyagarajan B, Yao S, Lein ES, Zeng H, Levi BP, Ngai J, Ting JT, Tasic B. Cell. 2025 May 16:S0092-8674(25)00513-6. doi: 10.1016/j.cell.2025.05.002. PubMed 40403729.
Backbone
  Vector backbone: pAAV
  Vector type: AAV
Growth in bacteria
  Bacterial resistance: Ampicillin, 100 μg/mL
  Growth temperature: 30°C
  Growth strain: NEB Stable
  Copy number: High Copy
Gene/Insert
  Gene/Insert name: SYFP2
  Species: Synthetic
  Mutation: NA
  Promoter: minBG
  Cloning method: Other
Terms and licenses: Academic/Nonprofit Terms; Industry Terms: Not Available to Industry
Depositor comments: Cloning Method: RE Cloning
How to cite: AiP13584 - pAAV-AiE0475m_3xC2-minBG-SYFP2-WPRE3-BGHpA (Alias: CN3584) was a gift from Allen Institute for Brain Science & Jonathan Ting (Addgene plasmid # 224031 ; http://n2t.net/addgene:224031 ; RRID:Addgene_224031)
