[The description below was written by a language model from this plasmid's Addgene catalogue record and pLannotate feature annotations shown in this document.]
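Description:
AiP13584 - pAAV-AiE0475m_3xC2-minBG-SYFP2-WPRE3-BGHpA (alias CN3584) is a 4,915 nt AAV transfer plasmid used to package a recombinant adeno-associated virus genome that reports enhancer activity in the brain. The expression cassette sits between two AAV2 inverted terminal repeats, which are the cis elements needed for replication and encapsidation of the intervening DNA when helper and capsid functions are supplied in trans. Outside the ITRs, the bacterial backbone carries a high-copy ColE1/pUC-type origin, an ampicillin resistance gene (β-lactamase) with its own promoter, an M13 phage origin, and small remnants of the pBR322 bom and rop regions.

The payload is driven by AiE0475m_3xC2, an enhancer sequence designed to direct AAV-mediated expression in cortical Chandelier cells. The name suggests a triplicated core of the parent enhancer, though the record does not spell this out. The enhancer is paired with minBG, listed as the promoter, which is a minimal promoter expected to contribute little activity by itself so that expression reflects the specificity of the enhancer. Neither of these elements was annotated in the feature table, but both presumably occupy the unannotated stretch between the left ITR and the reporter. The reporter is SYFP2, a rapidly maturing monomeric yellow fluorescent protein derived from Aequorea victoria. It is followed by WPRE3, a shortened woodchuck hepatitis virus posttranscriptional element (detected as two WPRE fragments) that boosts transcript expression while saving packaging space, and by the bovine growth hormone polyadenylation signal. The construct belongs to a collection of enhancer AAVs for genetic access to cortical cell types, and it serves to fluorescently label Chandelier cells.
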