Features (pLannotate 1.2.2; 13 found; start..end, strand, type, name):
      1..141     -  repeat_region  AAV2 ITR: inverted terminal repeat of adeno-associated virus serotype 2 inverted
    933..1649    +  CDS            SYFP2: SYFP2 is a basic (constitutively fluorescent) yellow fluorescent protein published in 2006, derived from Aequorea victoria. It is reported to be a very rapidly-maturing monomer with moderate acid sensitivity.
   1689..1846    +  misc_feature   WPRE (fragment): woodchuck hepatitis virus posttranscriptional regulatory element
   1852..1932    +  misc_feature   WPRE (fragment): woodchuck hepatitis virus posttranscriptional regulatory element
   1949..2060    +  polyA_signal   bGH poly(A) signal: bovine growth hormone polyadenylation signal
   2178..2318    +  repeat_region  AAV2 ITR: inverted terminal repeat of adeno-associated virus serotype 2 inverted
   2323..2374    -  misc_feature   bom (fragment): basis of mobility region from pBR322
   2393..2773    +  rep_origin     M13 ori (sequence partly withheld): M13 bacteriophage origin of replication; arrow indicates direction of (+) strand synthesis
   2849..2898    -  misc_feature   bom (fragment): basis of mobility region from pBR322
   3000..3035    -  CDS            rop (fragment): Rop protein, which maintains plasmids at low copy number; rop
   3130..3234    +  promoter       AmpR promoter: bla
   3235..4095    +  CDS            AmpR: β-lactamase; bla; confers resistance to ampicillin, carbenicillin, and related antibiotics
   4266..4854    +  rep_origin     ori: high-copy-number ColE1/pMB1/pBR322/pUC origin of replication
>Addgene plasmid #224031 | AiP13584 - pAAV-AiE0475m_3xC2-minBG-SYFP2-WPRE3-BGHpA (Alias: CN3584) | addgene full sequence | sequence record 449785 | Addgene NGS Result
CCTGCAGGCAGCTGCGCGCTCGCTCGCTCACTGAGGCCGCCCGGGCAAAGCCCGGGCGTCGGGCGACCTT
TGGTCGCCCGGCCTCAGTGAGCGAGCGAGCGCGCAGAGAGGGAGTGGCCAACTCCATCACTAGGGGTTCC
TGCGGCCGCACGCGTTATAACAAATTATTTCCTATTCTTTCCTTCACTATTCAGGAACATCTGTCCACCA
CTTACATGATCACTTATCTTGCTATTGTGTCATTTTGATGAAAAAGAATTTTTTCTAAATATCTAAATAC
AAGGCCCCATATTAACAGTGCTTTTTAAATCCCCACAGATGTGGGAGATGACCCCTTTCCATCCCTGAAG
ATTGTAATTGGGCCAGTCTTTAGTACAGTTTTATAACAAATTATTTCCTATTCTTTCCTTCACTATTCAG
GAACATCTGTCCACCACTTACATGATCACTTATCTTGCTATTGTGTCATTTTGATGAAAAAGAATTTTTT
CTAAATATCTAAATACAAGGCCCCATATTAACAGTGCTTTTTAAATCCCCACAGATGTGGGAGATGACCC
CTTTCCATCCCTGAAGATTGTAATTGGGCCAGTCTTTAGTACAGTTTTATAACAAATTATTTCCTATTCT
TTCCTTCACTATTCAGGAACATCTGTCCACCACTTACATGATCACTTATCTTGCTATTGTGTCATTTTGA
TGAAAAAGAATTTTTTCTAAATATCTAAATACAAGGCCCCATATTAACAGTGCTTTTTAAATCCCCACAG
ATGTGGGAGATGACCCCTTTCCATCCCTGAAGATTGTAATTGGGCCAGTCTTTAGTACAGTTTGAGCTCG
GGCTGGGCATAAAAGTCAGGGCAGAGCCATCTATTGCTTACATTTGCTTCTGGGATCCAGATCTTTCGAA
GCTAGCGCTACCGGTCGCCACCATGGTGAGCAAGGGCGAGGAGCTGTTCACCGGGGTGGTGCCCATCCTG
GTCGAGCTGGACGGCGACGTAAACGGCCACAAGTTCAGCGTGTCCGGCGAGGGCGAGGGCGATGCCACCT
ACGGCAAGCTGACCCTGAAGCTGATCTGCACCACCGGCAAGCTGCCCGTGCCCTGGCCCACCCTCGTGAC
CACCCTGGGCTACGGCGTGCAGTGCTTCGCCCGCTACCCCGACCACATGAAGCAGCACGACTTCTTCAAG
TCCGCCATGCCCGAAGGCTACGTCCAGGAGCGCACCATCTTCTTCAAGGACGACGGCAACTACAAGACCC
GCGCCGAGGTGAAGTTCGAGGGCGACACCCTGGTGAACCGCATCGAGCTGAAGGGCATCGACTTCAAGGA
GGACGGCAACATCCTGGGGCACAAGCTGGAGTACAACTACAACAGCCACAACGTCTATATCACCGCCGAC
AAGCAGAAGAACGGCATCAAGGCCAACTTCAAGATCCGCCACAACATCGAGGACGGCGGCGTGCAGCTCG
CCGACCACTACCAGCAGAACACCCCCATCGGCGACGGCCCCGTGCTGCTGCCCGACAACCACTACCTGAG
CTACCAGTCCAAGCTGAGCAAAGACCCCAACGAGAAGCGCGATCACATGGTCCTGCTGGAGTTCGTGACC
GCCGCCGGGATCACTCTCGGCATGGACGAGCTGTACAAGTAAGTCGACGGCGCGCCGCGGCCGCGAATTC
GATATCATAATCAACCTCTGGATTACAAAATTTGTGAAAGATTGACTGGTATTCTTAACTATGTTGCTCC
TTTTACGCTATGTGGATACGCTGCTTTAATGCCTTTGTATCATGCTATTGCTTCCCGTATGGCTTTCATT
TTCTCCTCCTTGTATAAATCCTGGTTAGTTCTTGCCACGGCGGAACTCATCGCCGCCTGCCTTGCCCGCT
GCTGGACAGGGGCTCGGCTGTTGGGCACTGACAATTCCGTGGCTCGAGAGATCTTCGACTGTGCCTTCTA
GTTGCCAGCCATCTGTTGTTTGCCCCTCCCCCGTGCCTTCCTTGACCCTGGAAGGTGCCACTCCCACTGT
CCTTTCCTAATAAAATGAGGAAATTGCATCGCATTGTCTGAGTAGGTGTCATTCTATTCTGGGGGGTGGG
GTGGGGCAGGACAGCAAGGGGGAGGATTGGGAAGACAATAGCAGGCATGAGATCTCACGTGCGGACCGAG
CGGCCGCAGGAACCCCTAGTGATGGAGTTGGCCACTCCCTCTCTGCGCGCTCGCTCGCTCACTGAGGCCG
GGCGACCAAAGGTCGCCCGACGCCCGGGCTTTGCCCGGGCGGCCTCAGTGAGCGAGCGAGCGCGCAGCTG
CCTGCAGGGGCGCCTGATGCGGTATTTTCTCCTTACGCATCTGTGCGGTATTTCACACCGCATA
[142 nt withheld, positions 2375-2516]
C
[141 nt withheld, positions 2518-2658]
CCTTTGACGTTGGAGTCCACGTTCTTT
[37 nt withheld, positions 2686-2722]
ACCCTATCTCGGGCTATTCTTTTGATTTATAAGGGATTTTGCCGATTTCGGCCTATTGGTTAAAAAATGA
GCTGATTTAACAAAAATTTAACGCGAATTTTAACAAAATATTAACGTTTACAATTTTATGGTGCACTCTC
AGTACAATCTGCTCTGATGCCGCATAGTTAAGCCAGCCCCGACACCCGCCAACACCCGCTGACGCGCCCT
GACGGGCTTGTCTGCTCCCGGCATCCGCTTACAGACAAGCTGTGACCGTCTCCGGGAGCTGCATGTGTCA
GAGGTTTTCACCGTCATCACCGAAACGCGCGAGACGAAAGGGCCTCGTGATACGCCTATTTTTATAGGTT
AATGTCATGATAATAATGGTTTCTTAGACGTCAGGTGGCACTTTTCGGGGAAATGTGCGCGGAACCCCTA
TTTGTTTATTTTTCTAAATACATTCAAATATGTATCCGCTCATGAGACAATAACCCTGATAAATGCTTCA
ATAATATTGAAAAAGGAAGAGTATGAGTATTCAACATTTCCGTGTCGCCCTTATTCCCTTTTTTGCGGCA
TTTTGCCTTCCTGTTTTTGCTCACCCAGAAACGCTGGTGAAAGTAAAAGATGCTGAAGATCAGTTGGGTG
CACGAGTGGGTTACATCGAACTGGATCTCAACAGCGGTAAGATCCTTGAGAGTTTTCGCCCCGAAGAACG
TTTTCCAATGATGAGCACTTTTAAAGTTCTGCTATGTGGCGCGGTATTATCCCGTATTGACGCCGGGCAA
GAGCAACTCGGTCGCCGCATACACTATTCTCAGAATGACTTGGTTGAGTACTCACCAGTCACAGAAAAGC
ATCTTACGGATGGCATGACAGTAAGAGAATTATGCAGTGCTGCCATAACCATGAGTGATAACACTGCGGC
CAACTTACTTCTGACAACGATCGGAGGACCGAAGGAGCTAACCGCTTTTTTGCACAACATGGGGGATCAT
GTAACTCGCCTTGATCGTTGGGAACCGGAGCTGAATGAAGCCATACCAAACGACGAGCGTGACACCACGA
TGCCTGTAGCAATGGCAACAACGTTGCGCAAACTATTAACTGGCGAACTACTTACTCTAGCTTCCCGGCA
ACAATTAATAGACTGGATGGAGGCGGATAAAGTTGCAGGACCACTTCTGCGCTCGGCCCTTCCGGCTGGC
TGGTTTATTGCTGATAAATCTGGAGCCGGTGAGCGTGGGTCTCGCGGTATCATTGCAGCACTGGGGCCAG
ATGGTAAGCCCTCCCGTATCGTAGTTATCTACACGACGGGGAGTCAGGCAACTATGGATGAACGAAATAG
ACAGATCGCTGAGATAGGTGCCTCACTGATTAAGCATTGGTAACTGTCAGACCAAGTTTACTCATATATA
CTTTAGATTGATTTAAAACTTCATTTTTAATTTAAAAGGATCTAGGTGAAGATCCTTTTTGATAATCTCA
TGACCAAAATCCCTTAACGTGAGTTTTCGTTCCACTGAGCGTCAGACCCCGTAGAAAAGATCAAAGGATC
TTCTTGAGATCCTTTTTTTCTGCGCGTAATCTGCTGCTTGCAAACAAAAAAACCACCGCTACCAGCGGTG
GTTTGTTTGCCGGATCAAGAGCTACCAACTCTTTTTCCGAAGGTAACTGGCTTCAGCAGAGCGCAGATAC
CAAATACTGTCCTTCTAGTGTAGCCGTAGTTAGGCCACCACTTCAAGAACTCTGTAGCACCGCCTACATA
CCTCGCTCTGCTAATCCTGTTACCAGTGGCTGCTGCCAGTGGCGATAAGTCGTGTCTTACCGGGTTGGAC
TCAAGACGATAGTTACCGGATAAGGCGCAGCGGTCGGGCTGAACGGGGGGTTCGTGCACACAGCCCAGCT
TGGAGCGAACGACCTACACCGAACTGAGATACCTACAGCGTGAGCTATGAGAAAGCGCCACGCTTCCCGA
AGGGAGAAAGGCGGACAGGTATCCGGTAAGCGGCAGGGTCGGAACAGGAGAGCGCACGAGGGAGCTTCCA
GGGGGAAACGCCTGGTATCTTTATAGTCCTGTCGGGTTTCGCCACCTCTGACTTGAGCGTCGATTTTTGT
GATGCTCGTCAGGGGGGCGGAGCCTATGGAAAAACGCCAGCAACGCGGCCTTTTTACGGTTCCTGGCCTT
TTGCTGGCCTTTTGCTCACATGT
